Addgene plasmid #42401: PTK2BA
Purpose: Bacterial expression for structure determination; may not be full ORF
Depositing lab: Nicola Burgess-Brown. Depositing organization: University of Oxford.
Backbone
  Vector backbone: pNIC28-Bsa4
  Backbone manufacturer: SGC
  Vector type: Bacterial Expression
Growth in bacteria
  Bacterial resistance: Kanamycin, 50 μg/mL
  Growth temperature: 37°C
  Growth strain: Mach1 ;
  Copy number: High Copy
Gene/Insert
  Gene/Insert name: PTK2BA (alt names: PTK2B; gi|27503699; PDB:3CC6)
  Species: H. sapiens (human)
  Insert size (bp): 937
  Mutation: See Comments
  GenBank ID: PTK2B gi|27503699
  Entrez Gene: PTK2B (a.k.a. CADTK, CAKB, FADK2, FAK2, PKB, PTK, PYK2, RAFTK)
  Tag / fusion protein: His6-TEV (N terminal on insert)
  Cloning method: Ligation Independent Cloning
  Sequencing primers: 5′ T7; 3′ T7-term
Terms and licenses: Academic/Nonprofit Terms; Industry Terms: Not Available to Industry
Depositor comments: http://www.thesgc.org/structures/3CC6/ Use BL21(DE3)-R3-pRARE2 strain for expression.
How to cite: PTK2BA was a gift from Nicola Burgess-Brown (Addgene plasmid # 42401 ; http://n2t.net/addgene:42401 ; RRID:Addgene_42401)
