[The description below was written by a language model from this plasmid's Addgene catalogue record.]
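Description:
PTK2BA is a bacterial expression plasmid built on the pNIC28-Bsa4 backbone from the SGC, carrying a fragment of the human PTK2B gene. PTK2B encodes the non-receptor protein tyrosine kinase also known as PYK2, FAK2, RAFTK or CAKB. The plasmid is maintained at high copy in E. coli under kanamycin selection. No feature table accompanies the record, so the origin of replication and the promoter are not explicitly stated. The listed sequencing primers, T7 forward and T7 terminator, indicate that the insert sits between T7 promoter and terminator elements. This fits the depositor's recommendation of a DE3-type expression host that supplies T7 RNA polymerase and carries a rare-codon tRNA plasmid.

The insert is recorded as 937 bp and was introduced by ligation-independent cloning. The record notes that it may not be the full open reading frame. At this length it can only be a sub-region of the protein, a typical domain-level construct designed for crystallography, but the exact residue boundaries are not given. The mutation field only refers to the comments, which do not list any specific sequence changes. The protein is expressed with an N-terminal hexahistidine tag followed by a TEV protease cleavage site. This arrangement allows purification by immobilised metal affinity chromatography, after which the tag can be removed by TEV protease.

The stated purpose is recombinant protein production for structure determination, and the record links the construct to a deposited PDB structure. It suits laboratories that need purified PTK2B domain protein for structural, biophysical or biochemical studies.
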