>Addgene plasmid #42401 | PTK2BA | depositor partial sequence | sequence record 57234 | PTK2BA sequence 937 bps
CATATGCACCATCATCATCATCATTCTTCTGGTGTAGATCTGGGTACCGAGAACCTGTACTTCCAATCCA
TGGGAGGTCCACAGTATGGCATTGCCCGTGAAGATGTGGTCCTGAATCGTATTCTTGGGGAAGGCTTTTT
TGGGGAGGTCTATGAAGGTGTCTACACAAATCATAAAGGGGAGAAAATCAATGTAGCTGTCAAGACCTGC
AAGAAAGACTGCACTCTGGACAACAAGGAGAAGTTCATGAGCGAGGCAGTGATCATGAAGAACCTCGACC
ACCCGCACATCGTGAAGCTGATCGGCATCATTGAAGAGGAGCCCACCTGGATCATCATGGAATTGTATCC
CTATGGGGAGCTGGGCCACTACCTGGAGCGGAACAAGAACTCCCTGAAGGTGCTCACCCTCGTGCTGTAC
TCACTGCAGATATGCAAAGCCATGGCCTACCTGGAGAGCATCAACTGCGTGCACAGGGACATTGCTGTCC
GGAACATCCTGGTGGCCTCCCCTGAGTGTGTGAAGCTGGGGGACTTTGGTCTTTCCCGGTACATTGAGGA
CGAGGACTATTACAAAGCCTCTGTGACTCGTCTCCCCATCAAATGGATGTCCCCAGAGTCCATTAACTTC
CGACGCTTCACGACAGCCAGTGACGTCTGGATGTTCGCCGTGTGCATGTGGGAGATCCTGAGCTTTGGGA
AGCAGCCCTTCTTCTGGCTGGAGAACAAGGATGTCATCGGGGTGCTGGAGAAAGGAGACCGGCTGCCCAA
GCCTGATCTCTGTCCACCGGTCCTTTATACCCTCATGACCCGCTGCTGGGACTACGACCCCAGTGACCGG
CCCCGCTTCACCGAGCTGGTGTGCAGCCTCAGTGACGTTTATCAGATGGAGAAGGACATTGCCATGGAGT
GACAGTAAAGGTGGATACGGATCCGAA
