>Addgene plasmid #42401 | PTK2BA | addgene partial sequence | sequence record 60387 | T7 5'-TAATACGACTCACTATAGGG-3'
CCTCTAGAAATAATTTTGTTTAACTTTAAGAAGGAGATATACATATGCACCATCATCATCATCATTCTTC
TGGTGTAGATCTGGGTACCGAGAACCTGTACTTCCAATCCATGGGAGGTCCACAGTATGGCATTGCCCGT
GAAGATGTGGTCCTGAATCGTATTCTTGGGGAAGGCTTTTTTGGGGAGGTCTATGAAGGTGTCTACACAA
ATCATAAAGGGGAGAAAATCAATGTAGCTGTCAAGACCTGCAAGAAAGACTGCACTCTGGACAACAAGGA
GAAGTTCATGAGCGAGGCAGTGATCATGAAGAACCTCGACCACCCGCACATCGTGAAGCTGATCGGCATC
ATTGAAGAGGAGCCCACCTGGATCATCATGGAATTGTATCCCTATGGGGAGCTGGGCCACTACCTGGAGC
GGAACAAGAACTCCCTGAAGGTGCTCACCCTCGTGCTGTACTCACTGCAGATATGCAAAGCCATGGCCTA
CCTGGAGAGCATCAACTGCGTGCACAGGGACATTGCTGTCCGGAACATCCTGGTGGCCTCCCCTGAGTGT
GTGAAGCTGGGGGACTTTGGTCTTTCCCGGTACATTGAGGACGAGGACTATTACAAAGCCTCTGTGACTC
GTCTCCCCATCAAATGGATGTCCCCAGAGTCCATTAACTTCCGACGCTTCACGACAGCCAGTGACGTCTG
GATGTTCGCCGTGTGCATGTGGGAGATCCTGAGCTTTGGGAAGCAGCCCTTCTTCTGGCTGGAGAACAAG
GATGTCATCGGGGTGCTGGAGAAAGGAGACCGGCTGCCCAAGCCTGATCTCTGTCCACCGGTCCTTTATA
CCCTCATGACCCGCTGCTGGGACTACGACCCCAGTGACCGGCCCCGCTTCACCGAGCTGGTGTGCAGCCT
CA
